Addgene plasmid #38290: pAdZ5-CmCherry
Purpose: (Empty Backbone)
Depositing lab: Richard Stanton. Publication: Re-engineering adenovirus vector systems to enable high-throughput analyses of gene function. Stanton RJ, McSharry BP, Armstrong M, Tomasec P, Wilkinson GW. Biotechniques. 2008 Dec;45(6):659-62, 664-8. 10.2144/000112993 PubMed 19238796.
Backbone
  Vector backbone: pBeloBAC11
  Backbone manufacturer: NEB
  Vector type: Mammalian Expression, Adenoviral
  Promoter: CMV
  Tag / fusion protein: mCherry (C terminal on insert)
Growth in bacteria
  Bacterial resistance: Ampicillin, 50 μg/mL
  Growth temperature: 30°C
  Growth strain: SW102
  Growth instructions: Use low salt media (10g/L tryptone; 5g/L yeast extract; 5g/L salt). The depositing laboratory recommends that the bacteria be grown at 32C.
  Copy number: Low Copy
Gene/Insert
  Cloning method: Ligation Independent Cloning
  Sequencing primers: 5′ AATGTCGTAACAACTCCG; 3′ ACCTGATGGTGATAAGAAG
Terms and licenses: Academic/Nonprofit Terms; Industry Terms: Not Available to Industry
Depositor comments: Please see the attached protocol or http://adz.cf.ac.uk/ for information on using this plasmid, including cloning, PCR, screening, minipreps, maxipreps, restriction digest, sequencing and virus preparation. To clone your gene of interest into this plasmid, use the following primers. Note that the forward primer does not include a Kozak-optimized sequence--you may want to add your own. Forward primer: 5’-AACCGTCAGATCGCCTGGAGACGCCATCCACGCTGTTTTGACCTCCATAGAAGACACCGGGACCGATCCAGCCTGGATCC-YOUR-PRIMER-HERE-3’ Reverse primer: 5'-CGCATGAACTCCTTGATGATGGCCATGTTATCCTCCTCGCCCTTGCTCACCATCGCGGACCCTGCTGATCCAGCGCTACC-YOUR-PRIMER-HERE–3’ To view the sequence of the vector backbone please see Addgene plasmid 38286 www.addgene.org/38286 Note that the vector numbers are different to those in the original publication - the original work used vectors in which the genome was derived from the AdEasy vectors. The new vectors contain a newly derived & sequenced Ad5 genome, but the expression cassettes etc remain identical to those in the original paper.
How to cite: pAdZ5-CmCherry was a gift from Richard Stanton (Addgene plasmid # 38290)
