[The description below was written by a language model from this plasmid's Addgene catalogue record.]
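Description:
pAdZ5-CmCherry is an empty-backbone adenoviral vector from the AdZ system, in which an adenovirus type 5 genome is carried on the pBeloBAC11 bacterial artificial chromosome. As a BAC, it is maintained at low copy in E. coli. The record lists ampicillin as the bacterial selection and SW102 as the host, a strain used for recombineering. According to the depositor's notes, the current vectors contain a newly derived and sequenced Ad5 genome rather than the AdEasy-derived genome of the original publication, while the expression cassettes are unchanged. No feature table accompanies this entry, and the depositor points to a related plasmid's record for the backbone sequence. Details such as which adenoviral regions are deleted therefore cannot be confirmed here.

The payload is a mammalian expression cassette driven by the CMV promoter and designed to receive a gene of interest by ligation-independent cloning. The user amplifies an open reading frame with primers carrying long homology arms that match the vector sequences on either side of the insertion site, and the product is recombined directly into the adenoviral genome in the SW102 host. This avoids shuttle plasmids and restriction-based subcloning. The reverse arm joins the insert in frame to mCherry, so the encoded protein is expressed with a C-terminal red fluorescent tag. The insert must therefore lack a stop codon. The depositor also notes that the forward arm contains no Kozak-optimised sequence, which users may wish to add themselves.

The vector is intended for rapid, high-throughput generation of recombinant adenoviruses expressing mCherry-tagged proteins in mammalian cells, allowing expression and localisation to be followed by fluorescence.
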