>Addgene plasmid #38290 | pAdZ5-CmCherry | depositor partial sequence | sequence record 48353 | expression cassette
AAGCTTGCATGCCTGCAGGTCAATTCCCTGGCATTATGCCCAGTACATGACCTTATGGGACTTTCCTACT
TGGCAGTACATCTACGTATTAGTCATCGCTATTACCATGGTGATGCGGTTTTGGCAGTACATCAATGGGC
GTGGATAGCGGTTTGACTCACGGGGATTTCCAAGTCTCCACCCCATTGACGTCAATGGGAGTTTGTTTTG
GCACCAAAATCAACGGGACTTTCCAAAATGTCGTAACAACTCCGCCCCATTGACGCAAATGGGCGGTAGG
CGTGTACGGTGGGAGGTCTATATAAGCAGAGCTCTCCCTATCAGTGATAGAGATCTCCCTATCAGTGATA
GAGAGTTTAGTGAACCGTCAGATCGCCTGGAGACGCCATCCACGCTGTTTTGACCTCCATAGAAGACACC
GGGACCGATCCAGCCTGGATCCCCTGTGACGGAAGATCACTTCGATTGTACTGAGAGTCGACCATAGGGG
ATCGGGAGATCTCCCGATCCGTCGACGTCAGGTGGCACTTTTCGGGGAAATGTGCGCGGAACCCCTATTT
GTTTATTTTTCTAAATACATTCAAATATGTATCCGCTCATGAGACAATAACCCTGATAAATGCTTCAATA
ATATTGAAAAAGGAAGAGTATGAGTATTCAACATTTCCGTGTCGCCCTTATTCCCTTTTTTGCGGCATTT
TGCCTTCCTGTTTTTGCTCACCCAGAAACGCTGGTGAAAGTAAAAGATGCTGAAGATCAGTTGGGTGCAC
GAGTGGGTTACATCGAACTGGATCTCAACAGCGGTAAGATCCTTGAGAGTTTTCGCCCCGAAGAACGTTT
TCCAATGATGAGCACTTTTAAAGTTCTGCTATGTGGCGCGGTATTATCCCGTATTGACGCCGGGCAAGAG
CAACTCGGTCGCCGCATACACTATTCTCAGAATGACTTGGTTGAGTACTCACCAGTCACAGAAAAGCATC
TTACGGATGGCATGACAGTAAGAGAATTATGCAGTGCTGCCATAACCATGAGTGATAACACTGCGGCCAA
CTTACTTCTGACAACGATCGGAGGACCGAAGGAGCTAACCGCTTTTTTGCACAACATGGGGGATCATGTA
ACTCGCCTTGATCGTTGGGAACCGGAGCTGAATGAAGCCATACCAAACGACGAGCGTGACACCACGATGC
CTGTAGCAATGGCAACAACGTTGCGCAAACTATTAACTGGCGAACTACTTACTCTAGCTTCCCGGCAACA
ATTAATAGACTGGATGGAGGCGGATAAAGTTGCAGGACCACTTCTGCGCTCGGCCCTTCCGGCTGGCTGG
TTTATTGCTGATAAATCTGGAGCCGGTGAGCGTGGGTCTCGCGGTATCATTGCAGCACTGGGGCCAGATG
GTAAGCCCTCCCGTATCGTAGTTATCTACACGACGGGGAGTCAGGCAACTATGGATGAACGAAATAGACA
GATCGCTGAGATAGGTGCCTCACTGATTAAGCATTGGTAACTGTCAGACCAAGTTTACTCATATATACTT
TAGATTGATTTAAAACTTCATTTTTAATTTAAAAGGATCTAGGTGAAGATCCTTTTTGATAATCTCATGA
CCAAAATCCCTTAACGTGAGTTTTCGTTCCACTGAGCTTTTTTTAAGGCAGTTATTGGTGCCCTTAAACG
CCTGGTTGCTACGCCTGAATAAGTGATAATAAGCGGATGAATGGCAGAAATTCGAAAGCAAATTCGACCC
GGTCGTCGGTTCAGGGCAGGGTCGTTAAATAGCCGCTTATGTCTATTGCTGGTCTCGGTACCCGGGTTAA
TGCGCCGCTACAGGGCGCGTCCATTCGCCATTCAGGCTGCGCAACTGTTGGGAAGGGCGATCGGTGCGGG
CCTCTTCGCTATTACGCCAGCTGGCGAAAGGGGGATGTGCTGCAAGGCGATTAAGTTGGGTAACGCCAGG
GTTTTCCCAGTCACGACGTTGTAAAACGACGGCCAGTGAATTGTAATACGACTCACTATAGGGCGAATTG
GGCCCTCTAGATGCATGCTCGAGCGGCCGCCAGTGTGATGGATATCTGCAGAATTCGCCCTTAAGGGCGA
ATTCCAGCACACTGGCGGCCGTTACTAGTGGATCCGAGCTCGGTACCAAGCTTGGCGTAATCATGGTCAT
AGCTGTTTCCTGTGTGAAATTGTTATCCGCTCACAATTCCACACAACATACGAGCCGGAAGCATAAAGTG
TAAAGCCTGGGGTGCCTAATGAGTGAGCTAACTCACATTAATTGCGTTGCGCTCACTGCCCGCTTTCCAG
TCGGGAAACCTGTCGTGCCAGCTGCATTAATGAATCGGCCAACGCGCGGGGAGAGGCGGTTTGCGTATTG
GGCGCTAGATCCCATCACATATACCTGCCGTTCACTATTATTTAGTGAAATGAGATATTATGATATTTTC
TGAATTGTGATTAAAAAGGCAACTTTATGCCCATGCAACAGAAACTATAAAAAATACAGAGAATGAAAAG
AAACAGATAGATTTTTTAGTTCTTTAGGCCCGTAGTCTGCAAATCCTTTTATGATTTTCTATCAAACAAA
AGAGGAAAATAGACCAGTTGCAATCCAAACGAGAGTCTAATAGAATGAGGTCGAAAAGTAAATCGCGCGG
GTTTGTTACTGATAAAGCAGGCAAGACCTAAAATGTGTAAAGGGCAAAGTGTATACTTTGGCGTCACCCC
TTACATATTTTAGGTCTTTTTTTATTGTGCGTAACTAACTTGCCATCTTCAAACAGGAGGGCTGGAAGAA
GCAGACCGCTAACACAGTACATAAAAAAGGAGACATGAACGATGAACATCAAAAAGTTTGCAAAACAAGC
AACAGTATTAACCTTTACTACCGCACTGCTGGCAGGAGGCGCAACTCAAGCGTTTGCGAAAGAAACGAAC
CAAAAGCCATATAAGGAAACATACGGCATTTCCCATATTACACGCCATGATATGCTGCAAATCCCTGAAC
AGCAAAAAAATGAAAAATATCAAGTTCCTGAGTTCGATTCGTCCACAATTAAAAATATCTCTTCTGCAAA
AGGCCTGGACGTTTGGGACAGCTGGCCATTACAAAACGCTGACGGCACTGTCGCAAACTATCACGGCTAC
CACATCGTCTTTGCATTAGCCGGAGATCCTAAAAATGCGGATGACACATCGATTTACATGTTCTATCAAA
AAGTCGGCGAAACTTCTATTGACAGCTGGAAAAACGCTGGCCGCGTCTTTAAAGACAGCGACAAATTCGA
TGCAAATGATTCTATCCTAAAAGACCAAACACAAGAATGGTCAGGTTCAGCCACATTTACATCTGACGGA
AAAATCCGTTTATTCTACACTGATTTCTCCGGTAAACATTACGGCAAACAAACACTGACAACTGCACAAG
TTAACGTATCAGCATCAGACAGCTCTTTGAACATCAACGGTGTAGAGGATTATAAATCAATCTTTGACGG
TGACGGAAAAACGTATCAAAATGTACAGCAGTTCATCGATGAAGGCAACTACAGCTCAGGCGACAACCAT
ACGCTGAGAGATCCTCACTACGTAGAAGATAAAGGCCACAAATACTTAGTATTTGAAGCAAACACTGGAA
CTGAAGATGGCTACCAAGGCGAAGAATCTTTATTTAACAAAGCATACTATGGCAAAAGCACATCATTCTT
CCGTCAAGAAAGTCAAAAACTTCTGCAAAGCGATAAAAAACGCACGGCTGAGTTAGCAAACGGCGCTCTC
GGTATGATTGAGCTAAACGATGATTACACACTGAAAAAAGTGATGAAACCGCTGATTGCATCTAACACAG
TAACAGATGAAATTGAACGCGCGAACGTCTTTAAAATGAACGGCAAATGGTACCTGTTCACTGACTCCCG
CGGATCAAAAATGACGATTGACGGCATTACGTCTAACGATATTTACATGCTTGGTTATGTTTCTAATTCT
TTAACTGGCCCATACAAGCCGCTGAACAAAACTGGCCTTGTGTTAAAAATGGATCTTGATCCTAACGATG
TAACCTTTACTTACTCACACTTCGCTGTACCTCAAGCGAAAGGAAACAATGTCGTGATTACAAGCTATAT
GACAAACAGAGGATTCTACGCAGACAAACAATCAACGTTTGCGCCAAGCTTCCTGCTGAACATCAAAGGC
AAGAAAACATCTGTTGTCAAAGACAGCATCCTTGAACAAGGACAATTAACAGTTAACAAATAAAAACGCA
AAAGAAAATGCCGATATTGACTACCGGAAGCAGTGTGACCGTGTGCTTCTCAAATGCCTGATTCAGGCTG
TCTATGTGTGACTGTTGAGCTGTAACAAGTTGTCTCAGGTGTTCAATTTCATGTTCTAGTTGCTTTGTTT
TACTGGTTTCACCTGTTCTATTAGGTGTTACATGCTGTTCATCTGTTACATTGTCGATCTGTTCATGGTG
AACAGCTTTAAATGCACCAAAAACTCGTAAAAGCTCTGATGTATCTATCTTTTTTACACCGTTTTCATCT
GTGCATATGGACAGTTTTCCCTTTGATATGTAACGGTGAACAGTTGTTCTACTTTTGTTTGTTAGTCTTG
ATGCTTCACTGATAGATACAAGAGCCATAAGAACCTCAGGGTAGCGCTGGATCAGCAGGGTCCGCGATGG
TGAGCAAGGGCGAGGAGGATAACATGGCCATCATCAAGGAGTTCATGCGCTTCAAGGTGCACATGGAGGG
CTCCGTGAACGGCCACGAGTTCGAGATCGAGGGCGAGGGCGAGGGCCGCCCCTACGAGGGCACCCAGACC
GCCAAGCTGAAGGTGACCAAGGGTGGCCCCCTGCCCTTCGCCTGGGACATCCTGTCCCCTCAGTTCATGT
ACGGCTCCAAGGCCTACGTGAAGCACCCCGCCGACATCCCCGACTACTTGAAGCTGTCCTTCCCCGAGGG
CTTCAAGTGGGAGCGCGTGATGAACTTCGAGGACGGCGGCGTGGTGACCGTGACCCAGGACTCCTCCCTG
CAGGACGGCGAGTTCATCTACAAGGTGAAGCTGCGCGGCACCAACTTCCCCTCCGACGGCCCCGTAATGC
AGAAGAAGACCATGGGCTGGGAGGCCTCCTCCGAGCGGATGTACCCCGAGGACGGCGCCCTGAAGGGCGA
GATCAAGCAGAGGCTGAAGCTGAAGGACGGCGGCCACTACGACGCTGAGGTCAAGACCACCTACAAGGCC
AAGAAGCCCGTGCAGCTGCCCGGCGCCTACAACGTCAACATCAAGTTGGACATCACCTCCCACAACGAGG
ACTACACCATCGTGGAACAGTACGAACGCGCCGAGGGCCGCCACTCCACCGGCGGCATGGACGAGCTGTA
CAAGTAGGGATCCCACGTCACTATTGTATACTCTATATTATACTCTATGTTATACTCTGTAATCCTACTC
AATAAACGTGTCACGCCTGTGAAACCGTACTAAGTCTCCCGTGTCTTCTTATCACCATCAGGTGACATCC
TCGCCCAGGCTGTCAATCATGCCGGTATCGATTCCAGTAGCACCGGCCCCACGCTGACAACCCACTCTTG
CAGCGTTAGCAGCGCCCCTCTTAACAAGCCGACCCCCACCAGCGTCGCGGTTACTAACACTCCTCTCCCC
GACCTGCAGCCC
